>Addgene plasmid #231355 | pAAV.BC(p1-10)-SCP1-TagBFP2-W3SL-BC(p1-10) | addgene full sequence | sequence record 459855 | Addgene NGS Result
AAAACCTCTGACACATGCAGCTCCCGGAGACGGTCACAGCTTGTCTGTAAGCGGATGCCGGGAGCAGACA
AGCCCGTCAGGGCGCGTCAGCGGGTGTTGGCGGGTGTCGGGGCTGGCTTAACTATGCGGCATCAGAGCAG
ATTGTACTGAGAGTGCACCATAAAATTGTAAACGTTAATATTTTGTTAAAATTCGCGTTAAATTTTTGTT
AAATCAGCTCATTTTTTAACCAATAGACCGAAATCGGCAAAATCCCTTATAAATCAAAAGAATAGCCCGA
GATAGAGT
[37 nt withheld, positions 289-325]
AAAGAACGTGGACTCCAACGTCAAAGG
[141 nt withheld, positions 353-493]
G
[46 nt withheld, positions 495-540]
A
[95 nt withheld, positions 542-636]
TATGCGGTGTGAAATACCGCACAGATGCGTAAGGAGAAAATACCGCATCAGGCGCCCCTGCAGGCAGCTG
CGCGCTCGCTCGCTCACTGAGGCCGCCCGGGCAAAGCCCGGGCGTCGGGCGACCTTTGGTCGCCCGGCCT
CAGTGAGCGAGCGAGCGCGCAGAGAGGGAGTGGCCAACTCCATCACTAGGGGTTCCTGCTGACAGGAGGA
TTCTCTCATCACTGAAACAAAAGAAGCTGTTCCAATCCACGAACCCGAACCTGAATCACTTTCTTTGAAT
TTTTTGCGACTGGTGTTCAAGCTGAATTTAAGTTCCCGGTATTAGACAAATTCCTGGCCATGCCTTTTAT
TTTAGAATGACGACATTTCCGCCTTGTACCTTATTCTGGGTTGTTTCACAAGTGGGGTTATTACACCATG
TGATATGCCAACGTCAATTCTTGCTGTGTACCTGCATGGTAATGTGATGGGCCGCCTCGAGGTACTTATA
TAAGGGGGTGGGGGCGCGTTCGTCCTCAGTCGCGATCGAACACTCGAGCCGAGCAGACGTGCCTACGGAC
CGACAGGTAAGTATCAAGGTTACAAGACAGGTTTAAGGAGACCAATAGAAACTGGGCTTGTCGAGACAGA
GAAGACTCTTGCGTTTCTGATAGGCACCTATTGGTCTTACTGACATCCACTTTGCCTTTCTCTCCACAGA
CCGGTGCCACCATGAGCGAGCTGATTAAGGAGAACATGCACATGAAGCTGTACATGGAGGGCACCGTGGA
CAACCATCACTTCAAGTGCACATCCGAGGGCGAAGGCAAGCCCTACGAGGGCACCCAGACCATGAGAATC
AAGGTGGTCGAGGGCGGCCCTCTCCCCTTCGCCTTCGACATCCTGGCTACTAGCTTCCTCTACGGCAGCA
AGACCTTCATCAACCACACCCAGGGCATCCCCGACTTCTTCAAGCAGTCCTTCCCTGAGGGCTTCACATG
GGAGAGAGTCACCACATACGAAGACGGGGGCGTGCTGACCGCTACCCAGGACACCAGCCTCCAGGACGGC
TGCCTCATCTACAACGTCAAGATCAGAGGGGTGAACTTCACATCCAACGGCCCTGTGATGCAGAAGAAAA
CACTCGGCTGGGAGGCCTTCACCGAGACGCTGTACCCCGCTGACGGCGGCCTGGAAGGCAGAAACGACAT
GGCCCTGAAGCTCGTGGGCGGGAGCCATCTGATCGCAAACGCCAAGACCACATATAGATCCAAGAAACCC
GCTAAGAACCTCAAGATGCCTGGCGTCTACTATGTGGACTACAGACTGGAAAGAATCAAGGAGGCCAACA
ACGAGACCTACGTCGAGCAGCACGAGGTGGCAGTGGCCAGATACTGCGACCTCCCTAGCAAACTGGGGCA
CAAGCTTAATTAGGAATTCATAATCAACCTCTGGATTACAAAATTTGTGAAAGATTGACTGGTATTCTTA
ACTATGTTGCTCCTTTTACGCTATGTGGATACGCTGCTTTAATGCCTTTGTATCATGCTATTGCTTCCCG
TATGGCTTTCATTTTCTCCTCCTTGTATAAATCCTGGTTAGTTCTTGCCACGGCGGAACTCATCGCCGCC
TGCCTTGCCCGCTGCTGGACAGGGGCTCGGCTGTTGGGCACTGACAATTCCGTGGTGTTTATTTGTGAAA
TTTGTGATGCTATTGCTTTATTTGTAACCATCTAGCTTTATTTGTGAAATTTGTGATGCTATTGCTTTAT
TTGTAACCATTATAAGCTGCAATAAACAAGTTAACAACAACAATTGCATTCATTTTATGTTTCAGGTTCA
GGGGGAGATGTGGGAGGTTTTTTAAACAAGGTACCATCACATTACCATGCAGGTACACAGCAAGAATTGA
CGTTGGCATATCACATGGTGTAATAACCCCACTTGTGAAACAACCCAGAATAAGGTACAAGGCGGAAATG
TCGTCATTCTAAAATAAAAGGCATGGCCAGGAATTTGTCTAATACCGGGAACTTAAATTCAGCTTGAACA
CCAGTCGCAAAAAATTCAAAGAAAGTGATTCAGGTTCGGGTTCGTGGATTGGAACAGCTTCTTTTGTTTC
AGTGATGAGAGAATCCTCCTGTCAGCAGGAACCCCTAGTGATGGAGTTGGCCACTCCCTCTCTGCGCGCT
CGCTCGCTCACTGAGGCCGGGCGACCAAAGGTCGCCCGACGCCCGGGCTTTGCCCGAGCGGCCTCAGTGA
GCGAGCGAGCGCGCAGCTGCCTGCAGGACATGTGAGCAAAAGGCCAGCAAAAGGCCAGGAACCGTAAAAA
GGCCGCGTTGCTGGCGTTTTTCCATAGGCTCCGCCCCCCTGACGAGCATCACAAAAATCGACGCTCAAGT
CAGAGGTGGCGAAACCCGACAGGACTATAAAGATACCAGGCGTTTCCCCCTGGAAGCTCCCTCGTGCGCT
CTCCTGTTCCGACCCTGCCGCTTACCGGATACCTGTCCGCCTTTCTCCCTTCGGGAAGCGTGGCGCTTTC
TCATAGCTCACGCTGTAGGTATCTCAGTTCGGTGTAGGTCGTTCGCTCCAAGCTGGGCTGTGTGCACGAA
CCCCCCGTTCAGCCCGACCGCTGCGCCTTATCCGGTAACTATCGTCTTGAGTCCAACCCGGTAAGACACG
ACTTATCGCCACTGGCAGCAGCCACTGGTAACAGGATTAGCAGAGCGAGGTATGTAGGCGGTGCTACAGA
GTTCTTGAAGTGGTGGCCTAACTACGGCTACACTAGAAGAACAGTATTTGGTATCTGCGCTCTGCTGAAG
CCAGTTACCTTCGGAAAAAGAGTTGGTAGCTCTTGATCCGGCAAACAAACCACCGCTGGTAGCGGTGGTT
TTTTTGTTTGCAAGCAGCAGATTACGCGCAGAAAAAAAGGATCTCAAGAAGATCCTTTGATCTTTTCTAC
GGGGTCTGACGCTCAGTGGAACGAAAACTCACGTTAAGGGATTTTGGTCATGAGATTATCAAAAAGGATC
TTCACCTAGATCCTTTTAAATTAAAAATGAAGTTTTAAATCAATCTAAAGTATATATGAGTAAACTTGGT
CTGACAGTTACCAATGCTTAATCAGTGAGGCACCTATCTCAGCGATCTGTCTATTTCGTTCATCCATAGT
TGCCTGACTCCCCGTCGTGTAGATAACTACGATACGGGAGGGCTTACCATCTGGCCCCAGTGCTGCAATG
ATACCGCGGCTTCCACGCTCACCGGCTCCAGATTTATCAGCAATAAACCAGCCAGCCGGAAGGGCCGAGC
GCAGAAGTGGTCCTGCAACTTTATCCGCCTCCATCCAGTCTATTAATTGTTGCCGGGAAGCTAGAGTAAG
TAGTTCGCCAGTTAATAGTTTGCGCAACGTTGTTGCCATTGCTACAGGCATCGTGGTGTCACGCTCGTCG
TTTGGTATGGCTTCATTCAGCTCCGGTTCCCAACGATCAAGGCGAGTTACATGATCCCCCATGTTGTGCA
AAAAAGCGGTTAGCTCCTTCGGTCCTCCGATCGTTGTCAGAAGTAAGTTGGCCGCAGTGTTATCACTCAT
GGTTATGGCAGCACTGCATAATTCTCTTACTGTCATGCCATCCGTAAGATGCTTTTCTGTGACTGGTGAG
TACTCAACCAAGTCATTCTGAGAATAGTGTATGCGGCGACCGAGTTGCTCTTGCCCGGCGTCAATACGGG
ATAATACCGCGCCACATAGCAGAACTTTAAAAGTGCTCATCATTGGAAAACGTTCTTCGGGGCGAAAACT
CTCAAGGATCTTACCGCTGTTGAGATCCAGTTCGATGTAACCCACTCGTGCACCCAACTGATCTTCAGCA
TCTTTTACTTTCACCAGCGTTTCTGGGTGAGCAAAAACAGGAAGGCAAAATGCCGCAAAAAAGGGAATAA
GGGCGACACGGAAATGTTGAATACTCATACTCTTCCTTTTTCAATATTATTGAAGCATTTATCAGGGTTA
TTGTCTCATGAGCGGATACATATTTGAATGTATTTAGAAAAATAAACAAATAGGGGTTCCGCGCACATTT
CCCCGAAAAGTGCCACCTGACGTCTAAGAAACCATTATTATCATGACATTAACCTATAAAAATAGGCGTA
TCACGAGGCCCTTTCGTCTCGCGCGTTTCGGTGATGACGGTG
Features (pLannotate 1.2.2; 15 found; start..end, strand, type, name):
    113..162     +  misc_feature   bom (fragment): basis of mobility region from pBR322
    163..618     -  rep_origin     f1 ori (sequence partly withheld): f1 bacteriophage origin of replication; arrow indicates direction of (+) strand synthesis
    637..688     +  misc_feature   bom (fragment): basis of mobility region from pBR322
    693..833     -  repeat_region  AAV2 ITR: inverted terminal repeat of adeno-associated virus serotype 2 inverted
   1203..1335    +  intron         chimeric intron: chimera between introns from human β-globin and immunoglobulin heavy chain genes
   1348..2048    +  CDS            TagBFP (fragment): monomeric blue fluorescent protein mammalian codon-optimized
   2058..2215    +  misc_feature   WPRE (fragment): woodchuck hepatitis virus posttranscriptional regulatory element
   2221..2305    +  misc_feature   WPRE (fragment): woodchuck hepatitis virus posttranscriptional regulatory element
   2304..2347    -  polyA_signal   SV40 poly(A) signal (fragment): SV40 polyadenylation signal
   2351..2418    -  polyA_signal   SV40 poly(A) signal (fragment): SV40 polyadenylation signal
   2763..2903    +  repeat_region  AAV2 ITR: inverted terminal repeat of adeno-associated virus serotype 2 inverted
   2965..3553    -  rep_origin     ori: high-copy-number ColE1/pMB1/pBR322/pUC origin of replication
   3724..4584    -  CDS            AmpR: β-lactamase; bla; confers resistance to ampicillin, carbenicillin, and related antibiotics
   4585..4689    -  promoter       AmpR promoter: bla
   4784..11      +  CDS            rop (fragment) (across the origin): Rop protein, which maintains plasmids at low copy number; rop
