[The description below was written by a language model from this plasmid's Addgene catalogue record and pLannotate feature annotations shown in this document.]
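Description:
pAAV.BC(p1-10)-SCP1-TagBFP2-W3SL-BC(p1-10) is a 4.8 kb AAV transfer plasmid on a pAAV backbone, designed to be packaged as a single-stranded AAV genome. In bacteria it replicates from a high-copy ColE1/pUC-type origin and is selected with ampicillin through the AmpR (β-lactamase) gene and its promoter. An f1 origin and short remnants of pBR322 bom and rop sequences are also present in the backbone. Two AAV2 inverted terminal repeats flank the payload and define the region that is replicated and encapsidated when the plasmid is supplied with AAV packaging functions.

Between the ITRs, the record describes two components. The named insert, BC(p1-10), is a 268 bp barcode sequence that, according to the construct name, sits at both ends of the genome, just inside each ITR. The annotation tool does not label these barcodes, but unannotated gaps next to each ITR are consistent with that placement. They are described as concatemerization-dependent barcodes, intended for tracking AAV concatemers with the SpECTr method; the record does not detail the detection chemistry. The second component is a compact reporter cassette: the SCP1 promoter (stated in the catalogue entry but not annotated in the feature table), a chimeric β-globin/immunoglobulin intron included to boost expression, and the blue fluorescent protein TagBFP2. This is followed by W3SL, which appears in the table as truncated WPRE fragments and SV40 polyadenylation signal fragments, providing post-transcriptional enhancement and transcript termination in a small footprint. The construct therefore serves to mark transduced cells with blue fluorescence while allowing spatial study of how AAV genomes join together.
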