Addgene plasmid #231355: pAAV.BC(p1-10)-SCP1-TagBFP2-W3SL-BC(p1-10)
Purpose: Single stranded AAV genome with concatemerization-dependent barcodes, for tracking AAV concatemers via SpECTr. Also expresses TagBFP from SCP1 promoter.
Depositing lab: Viviana Gradinaru. Depositing organization: California Institute of Technology. Publication: Spatial genomics of AAV vectors reveals mechanism of transcriptional crosstalk that enables targeted delivery of large genetic cargo. Coughlin GM, Borsos M, Barcelona BH, Appling N, Mayfield AMH, Mackey ED, Eser RA, Jackson CR, Chen X, Kumar SR, Gradinaru V. Nat Biotechnol. 2025 Mar 20. doi: 10.1038/s41587-025-02565-4. PubMed 40113953.
Backbone
  Vector backbone: pAAV
  Vector type: AAV
Growth in bacteria
  Bacterial resistance: Ampicillin, 100 μg/mL
  Growth temperature: 30°C
  Growth strain: NEB Stable
  Copy number: High Copy
Gene/Insert
  Gene/Insert name: BC(p1-10)
  Species: Other
  Insert size (bp): 268
  Cloning method: Gibson Cloning
Terms and licenses: Academic/Nonprofit Terms; Industry Terms: Not Available to Industry
Depositor comments: Also contains a SCP1-driven TagBFP2, with chimeric intron to increase expression
How to cite: pAAV.BC(p1-10)-SCP1-TagBFP2-W3SL-BC(p1-10) was a gift from Viviana Gradinaru (Addgene plasmid # 231355 ; http://n2t.net/addgene:231355 ; RRID:Addgene_231355)
